>Addgene plasmid #202980 | Salsa-BC139-P2D7 | addgene full sequence | sequence record 421339 | Addgene NGS Result
AGCGCCCAATACGCAAACCGCCTCTCCCCGCGCGTTGGCCGATTCATTAATGCAGTCGAGGGATCTCCAT
AAGAGAAGAGGGACAGCTATGACTGGGAGTAGTCAGGAGAGGAGGAAAAATCTGGCTAGTAAAACATGTA
AGGAAAATTTTAGGGATGTTAAAGAAAAAAATAACACAAAACAAAATATAAAAAAAATCTAACCTCAAGT
CAAGGCTTTTCTATGGAATAAGGAATGGACAGCAGGGGGCTGTTTCATATACTGATGACCTCTTTATAGC
CAACCTTTGTTCATGGCAGCCAGCATATGGGCATATGTTGCCAAACTCTAAACCAAATACTCATTCTGAT
GTTTTAAATGATTTGCCCTCCCATATGTCCTTCCGAGTGAGAGACACAAAAAATTCCAACACACTATTGC
AATGAAAATAAATTTCCTTTATTAGCCAGAAGTCAGATGCTCAAGGGGCTTCATGATGTCCCCATAATTT
TTGGCAGAGGGAAAAAGATCGATCTCAGTGGTATTTGTGAGCCAGGGCATTGGCCACACCAGCCACCACC
TTCTGATAGGCAGCCTGCACCTGAGGAGTGAATTCTTTGCCAAAATGATGAGACAGCACAACAACCAGCA
CGTTGCCCAGGAGCTGTAGGAAAGAGAAGAAGGCATGAACATGGTTAGCAGAGGGGCCCGGTTTGGACTC
AGAGTATTTTATCCTCATCTCAAACAGTGTATATCATTGTAACCATAAAGAGAAAGGCAGGATGATGACC
AGGGTGTAGTTGTTTCTACCAATAAGAATATTTCCACGCCAGCCAGAATTTATATGCAGAAATATTCTAC
CTTATCATTTAATTATAACAATTGTTCTCTAAAACTGTGCTGAAGTACAATATAATATACCCTGATTGCC
TTGAAAAAAAAGTGATTAGAGAAAGTACTTACAATCTGACAAATAAACAAAAGTGAATTTAAAAATTCGT
TACAAATGCAAGCTAAAGTTTAACGAAAAAGTTACAGAAAATGAAAAGAAAATAAGAGGAGACAATGGTT
GTCAACAGAGTAGAAAGTGAAAGAAACAAAATTATCATGAGGGTCCATGGTGATACAAGGGACATCTTCC
CATTCTAAACAACACCCTGAAAACTTTGCCCCCTCCATATAACATGAATTTTACAATAGCGAAAAAGAAA
GAACAATCAAGGGTCCCCAAACTCACCCTGAAGTTCTCAGCTCTAGAGATATCGTCGAGGCCGCGCTAGC
GTTTAAACTGTCGACCTTAATTAAGAGATCTGCTCGAGGCGCGTCAGCTGACTAGAGGATCCCCGGGTAC
CGAGCTCGAATTCGGGGCCGCGGAGGCTGGATCGGTCCCGGTGTCTTCTATGGAGGTCAAAACAGCGTGG
ATGGCGTCTCCAGGCGATCTGACGGTTCACTAAACGAGCTCTGCTTATATAGGCCTCCCACCGTACACGC
CTACCTCGACCCGGGTACCGAGCTCGACTTTCACTTTTCTCTATCACTGATAGGGAGTGGTAAACTCGAC
TTTCACTTTTCTCTATCACTGATAGGGAGTGGTAAACTCGACTTTCACTTTTCTCTATCACTGATAGGGA
GTGGTAAACTCGACTTTCACTTTTCTCTATCACTGATAGGGAGTGGTAAACTCGACTTTCACTTTTCTCT
ATCACTGATAGGGAGTGGTAAACTCGACCTATATAAGCAGAGCTCGTTTAGTGAACCGTCAGATCGCCTG
GAGACGCCATCCACGCTGTTTTGACCTCCATAGAAGACACCGGGACCGATCCAGCCTCCGCGGCCCCGAA
TTCCTGCAGCGGCCGCTCTAGAACTAGTGGATCCCCGCGGATGGTGAGCAAGGGCGAGGAGCTGTTCACC
GGGGTGGTGCCCATCCTGGTCGAGCTGGACGGCGACGTAAACGGCCACAAGTTCAGCGTGTCCGGCGAGG
GCGAGGGCGATGCCACCTACGGCAAGCTGACCCTGAAGTTCATCTGCACCACCGGCAAGCTGCCCGTGCC
CTGGCCCACCCTCGTGACCACCCTGACCTACGGCGTGCAGTGCTTCAGCCGCTACCCCGACCACATGAAG
CAGCACGACTTCTTCAAGTCCGCCATGCCCGAAGGCTACGTCCAGGAGCGCACCATCTTCTTCAAGGACG
ACGGCAACTACAAGACCCGCGCCGAGGTGAAGTTCGAGGGCGACACCCTGGTGAACCGCATCGAGCTGAA
GGGCATCGACTTCAAGGAGGACGGCAACATCCTGGGGCACAAGCTGGAGTACAACTACAACAGCCACAAC
GTCTATATCATGGCCGACAAGCAGAAGAACGGCATCAAGGTGAACTTCAAGATCCGCCACAACATCGAGG
ACGGCAGCGTGCAGCTCGCCGACCACTACCAGCAGAACACCCCCATCGGCGACGGCCCCGTGCTGCTGCC
CGACAACCACTACCTGAGCACCCAGTCCGCCCTGAGCAAAGACCCCAACGAGAAGCGCGATCACATGGTC
CTGCTGGAGTTCGTGACCGCCGCCGGGATCACTCTCGGCATGGACGAGCTGTACAAGTAAATAACGGCAT
GAATTCGATATCAAGCTTGTCGACCTAGTTCTAGAGGATCCAGACATGATAAGATACATTGATGAGTTTG
GACAAACCACAACTAGAATGCAGTGAAAAAAATGCTTTATTTGTGAAATTTGTGATGCTATTGCTTTATT
TGTAACCATTATAAGCTGCAATAAACAAGTTAACAACAACAATTGCATTCATTTTATGTTTCAGGTTCAG
GGGGAGGTGTGGGAGGTTTTTTAAAGCAAGTAAAACCTCTACAAATGTGGTATGGCTGATTATGATCCTG
CAAGCCTCGTCGTCCTGGCCGGACCACGCTATCTGTGCAAGGTCCCCGGCCCCGGACGCGCGCTCCATGA
GCAGAGCGCCCGCCGCCGAGGCGAAGACTCGGGCGGCGCCCTGCCCGTCCCACCAGGTCAACAGGCGGTA
ACCGGCCTCTTCATCGGGAATGCGCGCGACCTTCAGCATCGCCGGCATGTCCCCCTGGCGGACGGGAAGT
ATCCAGCTCGACCAAGCTGGCCGCGTCGAGTGAAGACGAAAGGGCCTCGTGATACGCCTATTTTTATAGG
TTAATGTCATGATAATAATGGTTTCTTAGACGTCAGGTGGCACTTTTCGGGGAAATGTGCGCGGAACCCC
TATTTGTTTATTTTTCTAAATACATTCAAATATGTATCCGCTCATGAGACAATAACCCTGATAAATGCTT
CAATAATATTGAAAAAGGAAGAGTATGAGTATTCAACATTTCCGTGTCGCCCTTATTCCCTTTTTTGCGG
CATTTTGCCTTCCTGTTTTTGCTCACCCAGAAACGCTGGTGAAAGTAAAAGATGCTGAAGATCAGTTGGG
TGCACGAGTGGGTTACATCGAACTGGATCTCAACAGCGGTAAGATCCTTGAGAGTTTTCGCCCCGAAGAA
CGTTTTCCAATGATGAGCACTTTTAAAGTTCTGCTATGTGGCGCGGTATTATCCCGTGTTGACGCCGGGC
AAGAGCAACTCGGTCGCCGCATACACTATTCTCAGAATGACTTGGTTGAGTACTCACCAGTCACAGAAAA
GCATCTTACGGATGGCATGACAGTAAGAGAATTATGCAGTGCTGCCATAACCATGAGTGATAACACTGCG
GCCAACTTACTTCTGACAACGATCGGAGGACCGAAGGAGCTAACCGCTTTTTTGCACAACATGGGGGATC
ATGTAACTCGCCTTGATCGTTGGGAACCGGAGCTGAATGAAGCCATACCAAACGACGAGCGTGACACCAC
GATGCCTGTAGCAATGGCAACAACGTTGCGCAAACTATTAACTGGCGAACTACTTACTCTAGCTTCCCGG
CAACAATTAATAGACTGGATGGAGGCGGATAAAGTTGCAGGACCACTTCTGCGCTCGGCCCTTCCGGCTG
GCTGGTTTATTGCTGATAAATCTGGAGCCGGTGAGCGTGGGTCTCGCGGTATCATTGCAGCACTGGGGCC
AGATGGTAAGCCCTCCCGTATCGTAGTTATCTACACGACGGGGAGTCAGGCAACTATGGATGAACGAAAT
AGACAGATCGCTGAGATAGGTGCCTCACTGATTAAGCATTGGTAACTGTCAGACCAAGTTTACTCATATA
TACTTTAGATTGATTTAAAACTTCATTTTTAATTTAAAAGGATCTAGGTGAAGATCCTTTTTGATAATCT
CATGACCAAAATCCCTTAACGTGAGTTTTCGTTCCACTGAGCGTCAGACCCCGTAGAAAAGATCAAAGGA
TCTTCTTGAGATCCTTTTTTTCTGCGCGTAATCTGCTGCTTGCAAACAAAAAAACCACCGCTACCAGCGG
TGGTTTGTTTGCCGGATCAAGAGCTACCAACTCTTTTTCCGAAGGTAACTGGCTTCAGCAGAGCGCAGAT
ACCAAATACTGTTCTTCTAGTGTAGCCGTAGTTAGGCCACCACTTCAAGAACTCTGTAGCACCGCCTACA
TACCTCGCTCTGCTAATCCTGTTACCAGTGGCTGCTGCCAGTGGCGATAAGTCGTGTCTTACCGGGTTGG
ACTCAAGACGATAGTTACCGGATAAGGCGCAGCGGTCGGGCTGAACGGGGGGTTCGTGCACACAGCCCAG
CTTGGAGCGAACGACCTACACCGAACTGAGATACCTACAGCGTGAGCTATGAGAAAGCGCCACGCTTCCC
GAAGGGAGAAAGGCGGACAGGTATCCGGTAAGCGGCAGGGTCGGAACAGGAGAGCGCACGAGGGAGCTTC
CAGGGGGAAACGCCTGGTATCTTTATAGTCCTGTCGGGTTTCGCCACCTCTGACTTGAGCGTCGATTTTT
GTGATGCTCGTCAGGGGGGCGGAGCCTATGGAAAAACGCCAGCAACGCGGCCTTTTTACGGTTCCTGGCC
TTTTGCTGGCCTTTTGCTCACATGTTCTTTCCTGCGTTATCCCCTGATTCTGTGGATAACCGTATTACCG
CCTTTGAGTGAGCTGATACCGCTCGCCGCAGCCGAACGACCGAGCGCAGCGAGTCAGTGAGCGAGGAAGC
GGAAG
Features (pLannotate 1.2.2; 17 found; start..end, strand, type, name):
      2..55      +  CDS            lacI (fragment): lac repressor; lacI; The lac repressor binds to the lac operator to inhibit transcription in E. coli. This inhibition can be relieved by adding lactose or isopropyl-β-D-thiogalactopyranoside (IPTG).
    388..443     -  polyA_signal   β-globin poly(A) signal: rabbit β-globin polyadenylation signal (Gil and Proudfoot, 1987)
    518..640     -  CDS            HBB: HBB_COLGU - Experimental evidence at transcript level: Swiss-Prot protein existence level 2. Involved in oxygen transport from the lung to the various peripheral tissues. From Colobus guereza (Mantled guereza) (Eastern black-and-white colobus monkey).
    644..1216    -  intron         β-globin intron: intron from rabbit β-globin gene
   1312..1343    -  misc_feature   MCS (fragment): pUC18/19 multiple cloning site
   1437..1475    -  promoter       minimal CMV promoter: human cytomegalovirus (CMV) immediate early promoter
   1493..1708    -  protein_bind   tetracycline response element (fragment): contains seven copies of the tetracycline operator tetO tetracycline repressor TetR
   1708..1753    +  promoter       TRE3GV promoter (fragment): 3rd-generation Tet-responsive promoter that can be activated by binding of Tet-On® 3G, optimized for retroviral and lentiviral vectors
   1829..1856    +  misc_feature   MCS (fragment): pBluescript multiple cloning site
   1861..2580    +  CDS            EGFP: the original enhanced GFP (Yang et al., 1996) mammalian codon-optimized
   2591..2613    +  misc_feature   MCS (fragment): pBluescript multiple cloning site
   2627..2761    -  polyA_signal   SV40 poly(A) signal: SV40 polyadenylation signal
   2784..2867    -  CDS            large T antigen (fragment): large T antigen from SV40 (simian virus 40)
   2861..3091    -  CDS            str (fragment): STR_KLEPN - Protein inferred from homology: Swiss-Prot protein existence level 3. The aminoglycoside phosphotransferases achieve inactivation of their antibiotic substrates by phosphorylation. From Klebsiella pneumoniae.
   3210..3314    +  promoter       AmpR promoter: bla
   3315..4175    +  CDS            AmpR: β-lactamase; bla; confers resistance to ampicillin, carbenicillin, and related antibiotics
   4346..4934    +  rep_origin     ori: high-copy-number ColE1/pMB1/pBR322/pUC origin of replication
