[The description below was written by a language model from this plasmid's Addgene catalogue record and pLannotate feature annotations shown in this document.]
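Description:
Salsa-BC139-P2D7 is a 5.1 kb mammalian expression plasmid built on the pCER206 backbone and serves as one member of a set of barcoded reporter plasmids for PRESTO-Salsa, a highly multiplexed GPCR bioactivity screening approach. It is maintained in E. coli as a high-copy plasmid through a ColE1/pUC-type origin and is selected with ampicillin via the β-lactamase gene and its native promoter. No mammalian selection marker is evident in the annotation. Short fragments matching lacI, an aminoglycoside phosphotransferase and SV40 large T antigen appear to be backbone remnants rather than functional genes.

The payload is a roughly 730 bp synthetic EGFP/BC139 insert under a tetracycline response element. The feature table shows a central block of tetO repeats flanked on both sides by minimal promoters, suggesting a bidirectional Tet-responsive arrangement. On one side, a TRE3G-type promoter fragment drives mammalian codon-optimized EGFP, followed by a short region bounded by the BsrGI and HindIII cloning sites and then an SV40 polyadenylation signal. The barcode is not annotated separately, but these cloning sites imply that BC139 sits just downstream of the EGFP coding sequence, where it would be transcribed as part of the reporter mRNA. On the opposite side, a minimal CMV promoter faces a polylinker remnant, a rabbit β-globin intron, a β-globin coding segment and its poly(A) signal, with no distinct coding insert annotated there.

Because a tetracycline-controlled transactivator is needed to fire the TRE, reporter transcription reflects transactivator availability in the cell. The unique barcode allows the transcriptional output of this plasmid to be distinguished from that of other barcoded reporters in a pooled assay. The record does not state which receptor, if any, is paired with barcode 139.
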