Addgene plasmid #202980: Salsa-BC139-P2D7
Purpose: Expression of barcoded reporter plasmid for PRESTO-Salsa; EGFP/BC139
Depositing lab: Noah Palm. Depositing organization: Yale University. Publication: Highly multiplexed bioactivity screening reveals human and microbiota metabolome-GPCRome interactions. Chen H, Rosen CE, Gonzalez-Hernandez JA, Song D, Potempa J, Ring AM, Palm NW. Cell. 2023 Jul 6;186(14):3095-3110.e19. doi: 10.1016/j.cell.2023.05.024. Epub 2023 Jun 14. PubMed 37321219.
Backbone
  Vector backbone: pCER206
  Vector type: Mammalian Expression
Growth in bacteria
  Bacterial resistance: Ampicillin, 100 μg/mL
  Growth temperature: 37°C
  Growth strain: DH5alpha
  Copy number: High Copy
Gene/Insert
  Gene/Insert name: EGFP/BC139
  Species: Synthetic
  Insert size (bp): 730
  Promoter: Tet Response Element (TRE)
  Cloning method: Restriction Enzyme; 5′ cloning site BsrGI (not destroyed); 3′ cloning site HindIII (not destroyed)
  Sequencing primers: 5′ Custom primer (GAAGCGCGATCACATGG)
Terms and licenses: Academic/Nonprofit Terms; Industry Terms: Not Available to Industry
How to cite: Salsa-BC139-P2D7 was a gift from Noah Palm (Addgene plasmid # 202980 ; http://n2t.net/addgene:202980 ; RRID:Addgene_202980)
