>Addgene plasmid #202980 | Salsa-BC139-P2D7 | depositor partial sequence | sequence record 393853 | BC139
ATAACGGCAT
